Addgene plasmid #231365: pAAV.minBG-EGFP-W3SL_2x-U6-sasgAi14
Purpose: minBG-driven EGFP, also encoding U6-driven sgRNAs to direct saCas9 to both sides of stop cassette in Ai14 mice.
Depositing lab: Viviana Gradinaru. Depositing organization: California Institute of Technology. Publication: Spatial genomics of AAV vectors reveals mechanism of transcriptional crosstalk that enables targeted delivery of large genetic cargo. Coughlin GM, Borsos M, Barcelona BH, Appling N, Mayfield AMH, Mackey ED, Eser RA, Jackson CR, Chen X, Kumar SR, Gradinaru V. Nat Biotechnol. 2025 Mar 20. doi: 10.1038/s41587-025-02565-4. PubMed 40113953.
Backbone
  Vector backbone: pAAV
  Vector type: AAV
Growth in bacteria
  Bacterial resistance: Ampicillin, 100 μg/mL
  Growth temperature: 30°C
  Growth strain: NEB Stable
  Copy number: High Copy
Gene/Insert
  Gene/Insert name: EGFP
  gRNA/shRNA sequence: Unspecified
  Species: Other
  Insert size (bp): 714
  Cloning method: Gibson Cloning
Terms and licenses: Academic/Nonprofit Terms; Industry Terms: Not Available to Industry
How to cite: pAAV.minBG-EGFP-W3SL_2x-U6-sasgAi14 was a gift from Viviana Gradinaru (Addgene plasmid # 231365 ; http://n2t.net/addgene:231365 ; RRID:Addgene_231365)
