[The description below was written by a language model from this plasmid's Addgene catalogue record and pLannotate feature annotations shown in this document.]
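Description:
pAAV.minBG-EGFP-W3SL_2x-U6-sasgAi14 is an AAV transfer (cis) plasmid of about 5 kb built on a pAAV backbone, in which two AAV2 inverted terminal repeats flank the cargo so that it can be packaged into recombinant AAV particles when replication and capsid functions are supplied in trans. The bacterial portion carries a high-copy ColE1/pUC-type origin and an ampicillin resistance gene (β-lactamase with its own promoter), along with an f1 phage origin and small remnants of pBR322 bom and rop sequences. The recorded use of a recombination-deficient host strain is consistent with the usual concern for keeping the ITRs intact.

Between the ITRs there are two functional modules. The first is an EGFP reporter cassette which, according to the name and stated purpose, is driven by minBG, presumably a minimal β-globin promoter. This element is not annotated in the feature table but would occupy the gap between the left ITR and the EGFP coding sequence. EGFP is followed by W3SL, a compact 3′ element that appears in the annotation as truncated WPRE fragments joined to SV40 polyadenylation signal fragments, saving packaging space while supporting transcript stability and termination. The second module consists of two tandem human U6 (RNA polymerase III) promoters, each followed by a Staphylococcus aureus Cas9 guide RNA scaffold. The guides are intended to direct SaCas9 to both sides of the stop cassette in Ai14 reporter mice; the spacer sequences are not specified in the record. No Cas9 is encoded here, so the nuclease must be supplied separately, for example from a second vector. The associated study concerns transcriptional crosstalk between co-delivered AAV genomes, a context in which a weak minimal promoter driving EGFP can serve as a readout.
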