Features (pLannotate 1.2.2; 18 found; start..end, strand, type, name):
    113..162     +  misc_feature   bom (fragment): basis of mobility region from pBR322
    163..618     -  rep_origin     f1 ori (sequence partly withheld): f1 bacteriophage origin of replication; arrow indicates direction of (+) strand synthesis
    637..688     +  misc_feature   bom (fragment): basis of mobility region from pBR322
    693..833     -  repeat_region  AAV2 ITR: inverted terminal repeat of adeno-associated virus serotype 2 inverted
    953..1668    +  CDS            EGFP (fragment): the original enhanced GFP (Yang et al., 1996) mammalian codon-optimized
   1678..1835    +  misc_feature   WPRE (fragment): woodchuck hepatitis virus posttranscriptional regulatory element
   1841..1925    +  misc_feature   WPRE (fragment): woodchuck hepatitis virus posttranscriptional regulatory element
   1924..1967    -  polyA_signal   SV40 poly(A) signal (fragment): SV40 polyadenylation signal
   1971..2038    -  polyA_signal   SV40 poly(A) signal (fragment): SV40 polyadenylation signal
   2142..2382    +  promoter       U6 promoter: RNA polymerase III promoter for human U6 snRNA
   2416..2486    +  misc_RNA       Sa gRNA scaffold (fragment): guide RNA scaffold for the Staphylococcus aureus CRISPR/Cas9 system
   2533..2773    +  promoter       U6 promoter: RNA polymerase III promoter for human U6 snRNA
   2807..2877    +  misc_RNA       Sa gRNA scaffold (fragment): guide RNA scaffold for the Staphylococcus aureus CRISPR/Cas9 system
   2910..3050    +  repeat_region  AAV2 ITR: inverted terminal repeat of adeno-associated virus serotype 2 inverted
   3112..3700    -  rep_origin     ori: high-copy-number ColE1/pMB1/pBR322/pUC origin of replication
   3871..4731    -  CDS            AmpR: β-lactamase; bla; confers resistance to ampicillin, carbenicillin, and related antibiotics
   4732..4836    -  promoter       AmpR promoter: bla
   4931..11      +  CDS            rop (fragment) (across the origin): Rop protein, which maintains plasmids at low copy number; rop
>Addgene plasmid #231365 | pAAV.minBG-EGFP-W3SL_2x-U6-sasgAi14 | addgene full sequence | sequence record 459846 | Addgene NGS Result
AAAACCTCTGACACATGCAGCTCCCGGAGACGGTCACAGCTTGTCTGTAAGCGGATGCCGGGAGCAGACA
AGCCCGTCAGGGCGCGTCAGCGGGTGTTGGCGGGTGTCGGGGCTGGCTTAACTATGCGGCATCAGAGCAG
ATTGTACTGAGAGTGCACCATAAAATTGTAAACGTTAATATTTTGTTAAAATTCGCGTTAAATTTTTGTT
AAATCAGCTCATTTTTTAACCAATAGACCGAAATCGGCAAAATCCCTTATAAATCAAAAGAATAGCCCGA
GATAGAGT
[37 nt withheld, positions 289-325]
AAAGAACGTGGACTCCAACGTCAAAGG
[141 nt withheld, positions 353-493]
G
[46 nt withheld, positions 495-540]
A
[95 nt withheld, positions 542-636]
TATGCGGTGTGAAATACCGCACAGATGCGTAAGGAGAAAATACCGCATCAGGCGCCCCTGCAGGCAGCTG
CGCGCTCGCTCGCTCACTGAGGCCGCCCGGGCAAAGCCCGGGCGTCGGGCGACCTTTGGTCGCCCGGCCT
CAGTGAGCGAGCGAGCGCGCAGAGAGGGAGTGGCCAACTCCATCACTAGGGGTTCCTGCGGCCGCCTCGA
GGAGCTCGGGCTGGGCATAAAAGTCAGGGCAGAGCCATCTATTGCTTACATTTGCTTCTGGGATCCAGAT
CTTTCGAAGCTAGCGCTAACCGGTGCCACCATGGCCGTGAGCAAGGGCGAGGAGCTGTTCACCGGGGTGG
TGCCCATCCTGGTCGAGCTGGACGGCGACGTAAACGGCCACAAGTTCAGCGTGTCCGGCGAGGGCGAGGG
CGATGCCACCTACGGCAAGCTGACCCTGAAGTTCATCTGCACCACCGGCAAGCTGCCCGTGCCCTGGCCC
ACCCTCGTGACCACCCTGACCTACGGCGTGCAGTGCTTCAGCCGCTACCCCGACCACATGAAGCAGCACG
ACTTCTTCAAGTCCGCCATGCCCGAAGGCTACGTCCAGGAGCGCACCATCTTCTTCAAGGACGACGGCAA
CTACAAGACCCGCGCCGAGGTGAAGTTCGAGGGCGACACCCTGGTGAACCGCATCGAGCTGAAGGGCATC
GACTTCAAGGAGGACGGCAACATCCTGGGGCACAAGCTGGAGTACAACTACAACAGCCACAACGTCTATA
TCATGGCCGACAAGCAGAAGAACGGCATCAAGGTGAACTTCAAGATCCGCCACAACATCGAGGACGGCAG
CGTGCAGCTCGCCGACCACTACCAGCAGAACACCCCCATCGGCGACGGCCCCGTGCTGCTGCCCGACAAC
CACTACCTGAGCACCCAGTCCGCCCTGAGCAAAGACCCCAACGAGAAGCGCGATCACATGGTCCTGCTGG
AGTTCGTGACCGCCGCCGGGATCACTCTCGGCATGGACGAGCTGTACAAGTAGGAATTCATAATCAACCT
CTGGATTACAAAATTTGTGAAAGATTGACTGGTATTCTTAACTATGTTGCTCCTTTTACGCTATGTGGAT
ACGCTGCTTTAATGCCTTTGTATCATGCTATTGCTTCCCGTATGGCTTTCATTTTCTCCTCCTTGTATAA
ATCCTGGTTAGTTCTTGCCACGGCGGAACTCATCGCCGCCTGCCTTGCCCGCTGCTGGACAGGGGCTCGG
CTGTTGGGCACTGACAATTCCGTGGTGTTTATTTGTGAAATTTGTGATGCTATTGCTTTATTTGTAACCA
TCTAGCTTTATTTGTGAAATTTGTGATGCTATTGCTTTATTTGTAACCATTATAAGCTGCAATAAACAAG
TTAACAACAACAATTGCATTCATTTTATGTTTCAGGTTCAGGGGGAGATGTGGGAGGTTTTTTAAACAAC
TAGTAGGTGAGGCATCGCCTGAAATCCAGCTGGTGGAGGGCCTATTTCCCATGATTCCTTCATATTTGCA
TATACGATACAAGGCTGTTAGAGAGATAATTGGAATTAATTTGACTGTAAACACAAAGATATTAGTACAA
AATACGTGACGTAGAAAGTAATAATTTCTTGGGTAGTTTGCAGTTTTAAAATTATGTTTTAAAATGGACT
ATCATATGCTTACCGTAACTTGAAAGTATTTCGATTTCTTGGCTTTATATATCTTGTGGAAAGGACGAAA
CACCCTCTAGAGTCGCAGATCCTCGTTAGAGTACTCTGGAAACAGAATCTACTCTAACAAGGCAAAATGC
CGTGTTTATCTCGTCAACTTGTTGGCGAGATTTTTTGTTTTACGCAGCGTAGGCATCGCCTGAAATCCAG
CTGGTGGAGGGCCTATTTCCCATGATTCCTTCATATTTGCATATACGATACAAGGCTGTTAGAGAGATAA
TTGGAATTAATTTGACTGTAAACACAAAGATATTAGTACAAAATACGTGACGTAGAAAGTAATAATTTCT
TGGGTAGTTTGCAGTTTTAAAATTATGTTTTAAAATGGACTATCATATGCTTACCGTAACTTGAAAGTAT
TTCGATTTCTTGGCTTTATATATCTTGTGGAAAGGACGAAACACCACGAAGTTATATTAAGGGTTGTTAG
AGTACTCTGGAAACAGAATCTACTCTAACAAGGCAAAATGCCGTGTTTATCTCGTCAACTTGTTGGCGAG
ATTTTTTGTTTTACGCAGGGTACCTTGGGCCGCAGGAACCCCTAGTGATGGAGTTGGCCACTCCCTCTCT
GCGCGCTCGCTCGCTCACTGAGGCCGGGCGACCAAAGGTCGCCCGACGCCCGGGCTTTGCCCGAGCGGCC
TCAGTGAGCGAGCGAGCGCGCAGCTGCCTGCAGGACATGTGAGCAAAAGGCCAGCAAAAGGCCAGGAACC
GTAAAAAGGCCGCGTTGCTGGCGTTTTTCCATAGGCTCCGCCCCCCTGACGAGCATCACAAAAATCGACG
CTCAAGTCAGAGGTGGCGAAACCCGACAGGACTATAAAGATACCAGGCGTTTCCCCCTGGAAGCTCCCTC
GTGCGCTCTCCTGTTCCGACCCTGCCGCTTACCGGATACCTGTCCGCCTTTCTCCCTTCGGGAAGCGTGG
CGCTTTCTCATAGCTCACGCTGTAGGTATCTCAGTTCGGTGTAGGTCGTTCGCTCCAAGCTGGGCTGTGT
GCACGAACCCCCCGTTCAGCCCGACCGCTGCGCCTTATCCGGTAACTATCGTCTTGAGTCCAACCCGGTA
AGACACGACTTATCGCCACTGGCAGCAGCCACTGGTAACAGGATTAGCAGAGCGAGGTATGTAGGCGGTG
CTACAGAGTTCTTGAAGTGGTGGCCTAACTACGGCTACACTAGAAGAACAGTATTTGGTATCTGCGCTCT
GCTGAAGCCAGTTACCTTCGGAAAAAGAGTTGGTAGCTCTTGATCCGGCAAACAAACCACCGCTGGTAGC
GGTGGTTTTTTTGTTTGCAAGCAGCAGATTACGCGCAGAAAAAAAGGATCTCAAGAAGATCCTTTGATCT
TTTCTACGGGGTCTGACGCTCAGTGGAACGAAAACTCACGTTAAGGGATTTTGGTCATGAGATTATCAAA
AAGGATCTTCACCTAGATCCTTTTAAATTAAAAATGAAGTTTTAAATCAATCTAAAGTATATATGAGTAA
ACTTGGTCTGACAGTTACCAATGCTTAATCAGTGAGGCACCTATCTCAGCGATCTGTCTATTTCGTTCAT
CCATAGTTGCCTGACTCCCCGTCGTGTAGATAACTACGATACGGGAGGGCTTACCATCTGGCCCCAGTGC
TGCAATGATACCGCGGCTTCCACGCTCACCGGCTCCAGATTTATCAGCAATAAACCAGCCAGCCGGAAGG
GCCGAGCGCAGAAGTGGTCCTGCAACTTTATCCGCCTCCATCCAGTCTATTAATTGTTGCCGGGAAGCTA
GAGTAAGTAGTTCGCCAGTTAATAGTTTGCGCAACGTTGTTGCCATTGCTACAGGCATCGTGGTGTCACG
CTCGTCGTTTGGTATGGCTTCATTCAGCTCCGGTTCCCAACGATCAAGGCGAGTTACATGATCCCCCATG
TTGTGCAAAAAAGCGGTTAGCTCCTTCGGTCCTCCGATCGTTGTCAGAAGTAAGTTGGCCGCAGTGTTAT
CACTCATGGTTATGGCAGCACTGCATAATTCTCTTACTGTCATGCCATCCGTAAGATGCTTTTCTGTGAC
TGGTGAGTACTCAACCAAGTCATTCTGAGAATAGTGTATGCGGCGACCGAGTTGCTCTTGCCCGGCGTCA
ATACGGGATAATACCGCGCCACATAGCAGAACTTTAAAAGTGCTCATCATTGGAAAACGTTCTTCGGGGC
GAAAACTCTCAAGGATCTTACCGCTGTTGAGATCCAGTTCGATGTAACCCACTCGTGCACCCAACTGATC
TTCAGCATCTTTTACTTTCACCAGCGTTTCTGGGTGAGCAAAAACAGGAAGGCAAAATGCCGCAAAAAAG
GGAATAAGGGCGACACGGAAATGTTGAATACTCATACTCTTCCTTTTTCAATATTATTGAAGCATTTATC
AGGGTTATTGTCTCATGAGCGGATACATATTTGAATGTATTTAGAAAAATAAACAAATAGGGGTTCCGCG
CACATTTCCCCGAAAAGTGCCACCTGACGTCTAAGAAACCATTATTATCATGACATTAACCTATAAAAAT
AGGCGTATCACGAGGCCCTTTCGTCTCGCGCGTTTCGGTGATGACGGTG
